>Addgene plasmid #146074 | pAc5.1B-lambdaN-HA-DmTral-LSm-R21EF44A-V5His6_C | depositor full sequence | sequence record 288519 | Full Sequence
CTTCAAGGAATTAATTCTATATTCTAAAAACACAAATGATACTTCTAAAAAAAATCATGAATGGCATCAA
CTCTGAATCAAATCTTTGCAGATGCACCTACTTCTCATTTCCACTGTCACATCATTTTTCCAGATCTCGC
TGCCTGTTATGTGGCCCACAAACCAAGACACGTTTTATGGCCATTAAAGCTGGCTGATCGTCGCCAAACA
CCAAATACATATCAATATGTACATTCGAGAAAGAAGCGATCAAAGAAGCGTCTTCGGGCGAGTAGGAGAA
TGCGGAGGAGAAGGAGAACGAGCTGATCTAGTATCTCTCCACAATCCAATGCCAACTGACCAACTGGCCA
TATTCGGAGCAATTTGAAGCCAATTTCCATCGCCTGGCGATCGCTCCATTCTTGGCTATATGTTTTTCAC
CGTTCCCGGGGCCATTTTCAAAGACTCGTCGGTAAGATAAGATTGTGTCACTCGCTGTCTCTCTTCATTT
GTCGAAGAATGCTGAGGAATTTCGCGATGACGTCGGCGAGTATTTTGAAGAATGAGAATAATTTGTATTT
ATACGAAAATCAGTTAGTGGAATTTTCTACAAAAACATGTTATCTATAGATAATTTTGTTGCAAAATATG
TTGACTATGACAAAGATTGTATGTATATACCTTTAATGTATTCTCATTTTCTTATGTATTTATAATGGCA
ATGATGATACTGATGATATTTTAAGATGATGCCAGACCACAGGCTGATTTCTGCGTCTTTTGCCGAACGC
AGTGCATGTGCGGTTGTTGTTTTTTGGAATAGTTTCAATTTTCGGACTGTCCGCTTTGATTTCAGTTTCT
TGGCTTATTCAAAAAGCAAAGTAAAGCCAAAAAAGCGAGATGGCAATACCAAATGCGGCAAAACGGTAGT
GGAAGGAAAGGGGTGCGGGGCAGCGGAAGGAAGGGTGGGGCGGGGCGTGGCGGGGTCTGTGGCTGGGCGC
GACGTCACCGACGTTGGAGCCACTCCTTTGACCATGTGTGCGTGTGTGTATTATTCGTGTCTCGCCACTC
GCCGGTTGTTTTTTTCTTTTTATCTCGCTCTCTCTAGCGCCATCTCGTACGCATGCTCAACGCACCGCAT
GTTGCCGTGTCCTTTATGCGTCATTTTGGCTCGAAATAGGCAATTATTTAAACAAAGATTAGTCAACGAA
AACGCTAAAATAAATAAGTCTACAATATGGTTACTTATTGCCATGTGTGTGCAGCCAACGATAGCAACAA
AAGCAACAACACAGTGGCTTTCCCTCTTTCACTTTTTGTTTGCAAGCGCGTGCGAGCAAGACGGCACGAC
CGGCAAACGCAATTACGCTGACAAAGAGCAGACGAAGTTTTGGCCGAAAAACATCAAGGCGCCTGATACG
AATGCATTTGCAATAACAATTGCGATATTTAATATTGTTTATGAAGCTGTTTGACTTCAAAACACACAAA
AAAAAAAATAAAACAAATTATTTGAAAGAGAATTAGGAATCGGACAGCTTATCGTTACGGGCTAACAGCA
CACCGAGACGAAATAGCTTACCTGACGTCACAGCCTCTGGAAGAACTGCCGCCAAGCAGAGAGAGAGAGA
AAAAGAGGGAGAGCAGCTTAGACCGCATGTGCTTGTGTGTGAGGCGTCTCTCTCTTCGTCTCCTGTTTGC
GCAAACGCATAGACTGCACTGAGAAAATCGATTACCTATTTTTTATGAATGAATATTTGCACTATTACTA
TTCAAAACTATTAAGATAGCAATCACATTCAATAGCCAAATACTATACCACCTGAGCGATGCAACGAAAT
GATCAATTTGAGCAAAAATGCTGCATATTTAGGACGGCATCATTATAGAAATGCTTCTTGCTGTGTACTT
TTCTCTCGTCTGGCAGCTGTTTCGCCGTTATTGTTAAAACCGGCTTAAGTTAGGTGTGTTTTCTACGACT
AGTGATGCCCCTACTAGAAGATGTGTGTTGCACAAATGTCCCTGAATAACCAATTTGAAGTGCAGATAGC
AGTAAACGTAAGCTAATATGAATATTATTTAACTGTAATGTTTTAATATCGCTGGACATTACTAATAAAC
CCACTATAAACACATGTACATATGTATGTTTTGGCATACAATGAGTAGTTGGGGAAAAAATGTGTAAAAG
CACCGTGACCATCACAGCATAAAGATAACCAGCTGAAGTATCGAATATGAGTAACCCCCAAATTGAATCA
CATGCCGCAACTGATAGGACCCATGGAAGTACACTCTTCATGGCGATATACAAGACACACACAAGCACGA
ACACCCAGTTGCGGAGGAAATTCTCCGTAAATGAAAACCCAATCGGCGAACAATTCATACCCATATATGG
TAAAAGTTTTGAACGCGACTTGAGAGCGGAGAGCATTGCGGCTGATAAGGTTTTAGCGCTAAGCGGGCTT
TATAAAACGGGCTGCGGGACCAGTTTTCATATCACTACCGTTTGAGTTCTTGTGCTGTGTGGATACTCCT
CCCGACACAAAGCCGCTCCATCAGCCAGCAGTCGTCTAATCCAGAGACCCCGGATCGGGGTACCAACATG
GACGCACAAACACGACGACGTGAGCGTCGCGCTGAGAAACAAGCTCAATGGAAAGCTGCAAACGGTGGAT
CTCCTCCACATATGGCTTACCCATACGATGTTCCAGATTACGCTCCTCCAAGCTTGAATTCTATGAGCGG
GGGATTACCGGAGTTGGGCTCCAAAATCAGCCTCATTTCCAAGGCGGACATTGAGTACGAGGGCCGCCTG
TACACGGTGGATCCGCAGGAGTGCACCATTGCGCTCTCGAGTGTGCGATCCGCGGGTACAGAAGATCGGG
ACACCCAGTTCCAGATAGCGCCGCAATCGCAGATCTACGACTACATCCTCTTCCGTGGCTCGGACATCAA
GGACATTCGCGTTGTCAACAACCACACGCTGCCGCACCACAATGACCCGGCGATCATGCAGGCGCAGCTC
GGCGGCCGCTCGAGTCTAGAGGGCCCGCGGTTCGAAGGTAAGCCTATCCCTAACCCTCTCCTCGGTCTCG
ATTCTACGCGTACCGGTCATCATCACCATCACCATTGAGTTTAAACCCGCTGATCAGCCTCGACTGTGCC
TTCTAAGGCCTGAGCTCGCTGATCAGCCTCGATCGAGGATCCAGACATGATAAGATACATTGATGAGTTT
GGACAAACCACAACTAGAATGCAGTGAAAAAAATGCTTTATTTGTGAAATTTGTGATGCTATTGCTTTAT
TTGTAACCATTATAAGCTGCAATAAACAAGTTAACAACAACAATTGCATTCATTTTATGTTTCAGGTTCA
GGGGGAGGTGTGGGAGGTTTTTTAAAGCAAGTAAAACCTCTACAAATGTGGTATGGCTGATTATGATCAG
TCGACCGATGCCCTTGAGAGCCTTCAACCCAGTCAGCTCCTTCCGGTGGGCGCGGGGCATGACTATCGTC
GCCGCACTTATGACTGTCTTCTTTATCATGCAACTCGTAGGACAGGTGCCGGCAGCGCTCTGGGTCATTT
TCGGCGAGGACCGCTTTCGCTGGAGCGCGACGATGATCGGCCTGTCGCTTGCGGTATTCGGAATCTTGCA
CGCCCTCGCTCAAGCCTTCGTCACTGGTCCCGCCACCAAACGTTTCGGCGAGAAGCAGGCCATTATCGCC
GGCATGGCGGCCGACGCGCTGGGCTACGTCTTGCTGGCGTTCGCGACGCGAGGCTGGATGGCCTTCCCCA
TTATGATTCTTCTCGCTTCCGGCGGCATCGGGATGCCCGCGTTGCAGGCCATGCTGTCCAGGCAGGTAGA
TGACGACCATCAGGGACAGCTTCAAGGATCGCTCGCGGCTCTTACCAGCCAGCAAAAGGCCAGGAACCGT
AAAAAGGCCGCGTTGCTGGCGTTTTTCCATAGGCTCCGCCCCCCTGACGAGCATCACAAAAATCGACGCT
CAAGTCAGAGGTGGCGAAACCCGACAGGACTATAAAGATACCAGGCGTTTCCCCCTGGAAGCTCCCTCGT
GCGCTCTCCTGTTCCGACCCTGCCGCTTACCGGATACCTGTCCGCCTTTCTCCCTTCGGGAAGCGTGGCG
CTTTCTCAATGCTCACGCTGTAGGTATCTCAGTTCGGTGTAGGTCGTTCGCTCCAAGCTGGGCTGTGTGC
ACGAACCCCCCGTTCAGCCCGACCGCTGCGCCTTATCCGGTAACTATCGTCTTGAGTCCAACCCGGTAAG
ACACGACTTATCGCCACTGGCAGCAGCCACTGGTAACAGGATTAGCAGAGCGAGGTATGTAGGCGGTGCT
ACAGAGTTCTTGAAGTGGTGGCCTAACTACGGCTACACTAGAAGGACAGTATTTGGTATCTGCGCTCTGC
TGAAGCCAGTTACCTTCGGAAAAAGAGTTGGTAGCTCTTGATCCGGCAAACAAACCACCGCTGGTAGCGG
TGGTTTTTTTGTTTGCAAGCAGCAGATTACGCGCAGAAAAAAAGGATCTCAAGAAGATCCTTTGATCTTT
TCTACGGGGTCTGACGCTCAGTGGAACGAAAACTCACGTTAAGGGATTTTGGTCATGAGATTATCAAAAA
GGATCTTCACCTAGATCCTTTTAAATTAAAAATGAAGTTTTAAATCAATCTAAAGTATATATGAGTAAAC
TTGGTCTGACAGTTACCAATGCTTAATCAGTGAGGCACCTATCTCAGCGATCTGTCTATTTCGTTCATCC
ATAGTTGCCTGACTCCCCGTCGTGTAGATAACTACGATACGGGAGGGCTTACCATCTGGCCCCAGTGCTG
CAATGATACCGCGAGACCCACGCTCACCGGCTCCAGATTTATCAGCAATAAACCAGCCAGCCGGAAGGGC
CGAGCGCAGAAGTGGTCCTGCAACTTTATCCGCCTCCATCCAGTCTATTAATTGTTGCCGGGAAGCTAGA
GTAAGTAGTTCGCCAGTTAATAGTTTGCGCAACGTTGTTGCCATTGCTGCAGGCATCGTGGTGTCACGCT
CGTCGTTTGGTATGGCTTCATTCAGCTCCGGTTCCCAACGATCAAGGCGAGTTACATGATCCCCCATGTT
GTGCAAAAAAGCGGTTAGCTCCTTCGGTCCTCCGATCGTTGTCAGAAGTAAGTTGGCCGCAGTGTTATCA
CTCATGGTTATGGCAGCACTGCATAATTCTCTTACTGTCATGCCATCCGTAAGATGCTTTTCTGTGACTG
GTGAGTACTCAACCAAGTCATTCTGAGAATAGTGTATGCGGCGACCGAGTTGCTCTTGCCCGGCGTCAAC
ACGGGATAATACCGCGCCACATAGCAGAACTTTAAAAGTGCTCATCATTGGAAAACGTTCTTCGGGGCGA
AAACTCTCAAGGATCTTACCGCTGTTGAGATCCAGTTCGATGTAACCCACTCGTGCACCCAACTGATCTT
CAGCATCTTTTACTTTCACCAGCGTTTCTGGGTGAGCAAAAACAGGAAGGCAAAATGCCGCAAAAAAGGG
AATAAGGGCGACACGGAAATGTTGAATACTCATACTCTTCCTTTTTCAATATTATTGAAGCATTTATCAG
GGTTATTGTCTCATGAGCGGATACATATTTGAATGTATTTAGAAAAATAAACAAATAGGGGTTCCGCGCA
CATTTCCCCGAAAAGTGCCACCTGACGTCTAAGAAACCATTATTATCATGACATTAACCTATAAAAATAG
GCGTATCACGAGGCCCTTTCGT
Features (pLannotate 1.2.2; 11 found; start..end, strand, type, name):
     56..2568    +  promoter       Ac5 promoter: Drosophila melanogaster actin 5C promoter
   2588..2653    +  CDS            N (fragment): REGN_LAMBD - Experimental evidence at protein level: Swiss-Prot protein existence level 1. Plays a role as a transcriptional antitermination factor that allows the virus to initiate its lytic phase. Activates expression of the delayed viral early genes by modifying host RNA polymerase (RNAP) into a form that is resistant to termination signals. This antitermination function requires the host NusA protein which serves to stabilize the interaction between antitermination protein N and host RNA polymerase. From Escherichia phage lambda (Bacteriophage lambda).
   2678..2704    +  CDS            3xHA (fragment): three tandem HA epitope tags
   2723..3025    +  CDS            LSM14B (fragment): LS14B_HUMAN - Also known as C20orf40 From Homo sapiens (Human).
   3047..3088    +  CDS            V5 tag: epitope tag from simian virus 5
   3188..3322    -  polyA_signal   SV40 poly(A) signal: SV40 polyadenylation signal
   3345..3429    -  CDS            large T antigen (fragment): large T antigen from SV40 (simian virus 40)
   3430..3900    +  CDS            TcR (fragment): tetracycline efflux protein; tet; confers resistance to tetracycline
   3944..4532    -  rep_origin     ori: high-copy-number ColE1/pMB1/pBR322/pUC origin of replication
   4703..5563    -  CDS            AmpR: β-lactamase; bla; confers resistance to ampicillin, carbenicillin, and related antibiotics
   5564..5668    -  promoter       AmpR promoter: bla
