[The description below was written by a language model from this plasmid's Addgene catalogue record and pLannotate feature annotations shown in this document.]
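Description:
pAc5.1B-lambdaN-HA-DmTral-LSm-R21EF44A-V5His6_C is an insect-cell expression plasmid of about 5.8 kb. The catalogue lists the backbone as unknown, although the name points to a pAc5.1B-type vector, which fits the annotated features. It is propagated in E. coli through a ColE1/pUC-type origin and selected with ampicillin via the β-lactamase gene and its own promoter. The record lists it as low copy even though the origin is annotated as a high-copy type. A short tetracycline-resistance fragment and a piece of SV40 large T antigen also appear, most likely non-functional backbone remnants. No marker for selection in insect cells is annotated.

Expression is driven by the constitutive Drosophila melanogaster actin 5C promoter and terminated by an SV40 polyadenylation signal. The open reading frame begins with a short fragment of the bacteriophage lambda N protein, the peptide that binds boxB RNA hairpins, followed by an HA epitope. Next comes a roughly 300 nt segment encoding the LSm domain of Drosophila Trailer Hitch (Tral). The annotation tool matched this segment to its human homologue LSM14B, but the record identifies it as the fly sequence. The name indicates the substitutions R21E and F44A, and the record also notes one silent A198C change relative to the reference. A V5 tag lies downstream, and the name implies a His6 tag as well, though that is not annotated and the record does not say whether these C-terminal tags are in frame with the insert.

The stated purpose is expression of this mutant Tral LSm domain in insect cells. The lambdaN fusion would allow tethering to boxB-containing reporter mRNAs, and the HA tag supports detection or co-immunoprecipitation. The associated publication concerns how Tral and EDC3 associate with DCP1 and Me31B, so the mutations are plausibly there to probe such an interaction, but the record does not state their effect.
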