Addgene plasmid #146074: pAc5.1B-lambdaN-HA-DmTral-LSm-R21EF44A-V5His6_C
Purpose: Insect Expression of DmTral-LSm-R21EF44A
Depositing lab: Elisa Izaurralde. Depositing organization: Max Planck Institute for Developmental Biology. Publication: Similar modes of interaction enable Trailer Hitch and EDC3 to associate with DCP1 and Me31B in distinct protein complexes. Tritschler F, Eulalio A, Helms S, Schmidt S, Coles M, Weichenrieder O, Izaurralde E, Truffault V. Mol Cell Biol. 2008 Nov . 28(21):6695-708. 10.1128/MCB.00759-08 PubMed 18765641.
Backbone
  Vector backbone: Unknown
  Vector type: Insect Expression
Growth in bacteria
  Bacterial resistance: Ampicillin, 100 μg/mL
  Growth temperature: 37°C
  Growth strain: DH5alpha
  Copy number: Low Copy
Gene/Insert
  Gene/Insert name: DmTral-LSm-R21EF44A (alt names: Trailer Hitch; Dm LSm42)
  Species: D. melanogaster (fly)
  Mutation: one silent mutation A198C compared to the sequence given by: NCBI:NM_140328.4 or UniProt Q9VTZ0.
  Entrez Gene: tral (a.k.a. Dmel_CG10686, BEST:GH08269, CG10686, DmLSm15, Dmel\CG10686, LSm15, Lsm15, Scd6p, TRAL, Tral, anon-EST:Posey139, anon-WO0172774.89, anon-WO02059370.24, p67, p70)
  Cloning method: Unknown
Terms and licenses: Academic/Nonprofit Terms; Industry Terms: Not Available to Industry
Depositor comments: Plasmids from this collection were made available to the research community and donated after the lab closed. Please note that the sequence provided by the depositing laboratory may be theoretical/predicted or based on Sanger sequencing results. There may be discrepancies between sequencing results obtained by Addgene and the depositor sequence. If an Addgene verified sequence is not available, please contact before placing your order to request that our lab fully sequence the plasmid.
How to cite: pAc5.1B-lambdaN-HA-DmTral-LSm-R21EF44A-V5His6_C was a gift from Elisa Izaurralde (Addgene plasmid # 146074 ; http://n2t.net/addgene:146074 ; RRID:Addgene_146074)
